>Addgene plasmid #213169 | SAM-DNMT3A-inactive+sgGFP | addgene full sequence | sequence record 425302 | Addgene NGS Result
TTAATGTAGTCTTATGCAATACTCTTGTAGTCTTGCAACATGGTAACGATGAGTTAGCAACATGCCTTAC
AAGGAGAGAAAAAGCACCGTGCATGCCGATTGGTGGAAGTAAGGTGGTACGATCGTGCCTTATTAGGAAG
GCAACAGACGGGTCTGACATGGATTGGACGAACCACTGAATTGCCGCATTGCAGAGATATTGTATTTAAG
TGCCTAGCTCGATACATAAACGGGTCTCTCTGGTTAGACCAGATCTGAGCCTGGGAGCTCTCTGGCTAAC
TAGGGAACCCACTGCTTAAGCCTCAATAAAGCTTGCCTTGAGTGCTTCAAGTAGTGTGTGCCCGTCTGTT
GTGTGACTCTGGTAACTAGAGATCCCTCAGACCCTTTTAGTCAGTGTGGAAAATCTCTAGCAGTGGCGCC
CGAACAGGGACTTGAAAGCGAAAGGGAAACCAGAGGAGCTCTCTCGACGCAGGACTCGGCTTGCTGAAGC
GCGCACGGCAAGAGGCGAGGGGCGGCGACTGGTGAGTACGCCAAAAATTTTGACTAGCGGAGGCTAGAAG
GAGAGAGATGGGTGCGAGAGCGTCAGTATTAAGCGGGGGAGAATTAGATCGCGATGGGAAAAAATTCGGT
TAAGGCCAGGGGGAAAGAAAAAATATAAATTAAAACATATAGTATGGGCAAGCAGGGAGCTAGAACGATT
CGCAGTTAATCCTGGCCTGTTAGAAACATCAGAAGGCTGTAGACAAATACTGGGACAGCTACAACCATCC
CTTCAGACAGGATCAGAAGAACTTAGATCATTATATAATACAGTAGCAACCCTCTATTGTGTGCATCAAA
GGATAGAGATAAAAGACACCAAGGAAGCTTTAGACAAGATAGAGGAAGAGCAAAACAAAAGTAAGACCAC
CGCACAGCAAGCGGCCGCTGATCTTCAGACCTGGAGGAGGAGATATGAGGGACAATTGGAGAAGTGAATT
ATATAAATATAAAGTAGTAAAAATTGAACCATTAGGAGTAGCACCCACCAAGGCAAAGAGAAGAGTGGTG
CAGAGAGAAAAAAGAGCAGTGGGAATAGGAGCTTTGTTCCTTGGGTTCTTGGGAGCAGCAGGAAGCACTA
TGGGCGCAGCGTCAATGACGCTGACGGTACAGGCCAGACAATTATTGTCTGGTATAGTGCAGCAGCAGAA
CAATTTGCTGAGGGCTATTGAGGCGCAACAGCATCTGTTGCAACTCACAGTCTGGGGCATCAAGCAGCTC
CAGGCAAGAATCCTGGCTGTGGAAAGATACCTAAAGGATCAACAGCTCCTGGGGATTTGGGGTTGCTCTG
GAAAACTCATTTGCACCACTGCTGTGCCTTGGAATGCTAGTTGGAGTAATAAATCTCTGGAACAGATTTG
GAATCACACGACCTGGATGGAGTGGGACAGAGAAATTAACAATTACACAAGCTTAATACACTCCTTAATT
GAAGAATCGCAAAACCAGCAAGAAAAGAATGAACAAGAATTATTGGAATTAGATAAATGGGCAAGTTTGT
GGAATTGGTTTAACATAACAAATTGGCTGTGGTATATAAAATTATTCATAATGATAGTAGGAGGCTTGGT
AGGTTTAAGAATAGTTTTTGCTGTACTTTCTATAGTGAATAGAGTTAGGCAGGGATATTCACCATTATCG
TTTCAGACCCACCTCCCAACCCCGAGGGGACCCAGAGAGGGCCTATTTCCCATGATTCCTTCATATTTGC
ATATACGATACAAGGCTGTTAGAGAGATAATTAGAATTAATTTGACTGTAAACACAAAGATATTAGTACA
AAATACGTGACGTAGAAAGTAATAATTTCTTGGGTAGTTTGCAGTTTTAAAATTATGTTTTAAAATGGAC
TATCATATGCTTACCGTAACTTGAAAGTATTTCGATTTCTTGGCTTTATATATCTTGTGGAAAGGACGAA
ACACCGCAACGAGAAGCGCGATCACAGTTTAAGAGCTATGCTGCGAATACGAGGGAGCAGACGATATGGC
GTCGCTCCTCTCCACGAGAGCATATGGGCTCCGTGGTCTCGTACACCATCAGGGTACGTATCAGACACCA
TCAGGGTCTGCTCGTATTCGCAGCATAGCAAGTTTAAATAAGGCTAGTCCGTTATCAACTTGAAAAAGTG
GCACCGAGTCGGTGCTTTTTTTGAATTCTAGATCTTGAGACAAATGGCAGTATTCATCCACAATTTTAAA
AGAAAAGGGGGGATTGGGGGGTACAGTGCAGGGGAAAGAATAGTAGACATAATAGCAACAGACATACAAA
CTAAAGAATTACAAAAACAAATTACAAAAATTCAAAATTTTCGGGTTTATTACAGGGACAGCAGAGATCC
ACTTTGGCGCCGGCTCGAGGGGGCCCGGGTTGCGCCTTTTCCAAGGCAGCCCTGGGTTTGCGCAGGGACG
CGGCTGCTCTGGGCGTGGTTCCGGGAAACGCAGCGGCGCCGACCCTGGGTCTCGCACATTCTTCACGTCC
GTTCGCAGCGTCACCCGGATCTTCGCCGCTACCCTTGTGGGCCCCCCGGCGACGCTTCCTGCTCCGCCCC
TAAGTCGGGAAGGTTCCTTGCGGTTCGCGGCGTGCCGGACGTGACAAACGGAAGCCGCACGTCTTACTAG
TACCCTCGCAGACGGACAGCGCCAGGGAGCAATGGCAGCGCGCCGACCGCGATGGGCTGTGGCCAATAGC
GGCTGCTCAGCAGGGCGCGCCGAGAGCAGCGGCCGGGAAGGGGCGGTGCGGGAGGCGGGGTGTGGGGCGG
TAGTGTGGGCCCTGTTCCTGCCCGCGCGGTGTTCCGCATTCTGCAAGCCTCCGGAGCGCACGTCGGCAGT
CGGCTCCCTCGTTGACCGAATCACCGACCTCTCTCCCCAGGGGGATCCAACTTAAGCTTGCCACCATGTC
GCGGAGGCGGCACAGCTACGAGAACGATGGTGGACAACCTCACAAAAGGAGGAAGACGTCTATGCTAGCC
TCCAAAACCATCGTTCTTTCGGTCGGCGAGGCTACTCGCACTCTGACTGAGATCCAGTCCACCGCAGACC
GTCAGATCTTCGAAGAGAAGGTCGGGCCTCTGGTGGGTCGGCTGCGCCTCACGGCTTCGCTCCGTCAAAA
CGGAGCCAAGACCGCGTATCGAGTCAACCTAAAACTGGATCAGGCGGACGTCGTTGATTCCGGACTTCCG
AAAGTGCGCTACACTCAGGTATGGTCGCACGACGTGACAATCGTTGCGAATAGCACCGAGGCCTCGCGCA
AATCGTTGTACGATTTGACCAAGTCCCTCGTCGCGACCTCGCAGGTCGAAGATCTTGTCGTCAACCTTGT
GCCGCTGGGCCGTTCTTCAACTTTCTTGTACAAAGTGGGCGGAGGAGGTGGAAGCGGAGGAGGAGGAAGC
GGAGGAGGAGGTAGCGGACCTAAGAAAAAGAGGAAGGTGGCGGCCGCTAACCACGACCAGGAATTTGACC
CTCCAAAGGTTTACCCACCTGTCCCAGCTGAGAAGAGGAAGCCCATCCGGGTGCTGTCTCTCTTTGATGG
AATCGCTACAGGGCTCCTGGTGCTGAAGGACTTGGGCATTCAGGTGGACCGCTACATTGCCTCGGAGGTG
TGTGAGGACTCCATCACGGTGGGCATGGTGCGGCACCAGGGGAAGATCATGTACGTCGGGGACGTCCGCA
GCGTCACACAGAAGCATATCCAGGAGTGGGGCCCATTCGATCTGGTGATTGGGGGCAGTCCCTGCAATGA
CCTCTCCATCGTCAACCCTGCTCGCAAGGGCCTCTACGAGGGCACTGGCCGGCTCTTCTTTGAGTTCTAC
CGCCTCCTGCATGATGCGCGGCCCAAGGAGGGAGATGATCGCCCCTTCTTCTGGCTCTTTGCCAATGTGG
TGGCCATGGGCGTTAGTGACAAGAGGGACATCTCGCGATTTCTCGAGTCCAACCCTGTGATGATTGATGC
CAAAGAAGTGTCAGCTGCACACAGGGCCCGCTACTTCTGGGGTAACCTTCCCGGTATGAACAGGCCGTTG
GCATCCACTGTGAATGATAAGCTGGAGCTGCAGGAGTGTCTGGAGCATGGCAGGATAGCCAAGTTCAGCA
AAGTGAGGACCATTACTACGAGGTCAAACTCCATAAAGCAGGGCAAAGACCAGCATTTTCCTGTCTTCAT
GAATGAGAAAGAGGACATCTTATGGTGCACTGAAATGGAAAGGGTATTTGGTTTCCCAGTCCACTATACT
GACGTGTCCAACATGAGCCGCTTGGCGAGGCAGAGACTGCTGGGCCGGTCATGGAGCGTGCCAGTCATCC
GCCACCTCTTCGCTCCGCTGAAGGAGTATTTTGCGTGTGTGTGTACAGGCAGTGGAGAGGGCAGAGGAAG
TCTGCTAACATGCGGTGACGTCGAGGAGAATCCTGGCCCAGGTACCACAGATCCACCGGAGCTTACCATG
ACCGAGTACAAGCCCACGGTGCGCCTCGCCACCCGCGACGACGTCCCCAGGGCCGTACGCACCCTCGCCG
CCGCGTTCGCCGACTACCCCGCCACGCGCCACACCGTCGATCCGGACCGCCACATCGAGCGGGTCACCGA
GCTGCAAGAACTCTTCCTCACGCGCGTCGGGCTCGACATCGGCAAGGTGTGGGTCGCGGACGACGGCGCC
GCCGTGGCGGTCTGGACCACGCCGGAGAGCGTCGAAGCGGGGGCGGTGTTCGCCGAGATCGGCCCGCGCA
TGGCCGAGTTGAGCGGTTCCCGGCTGGCCGCGCAGCAACAGATGGAAGGCCTCCTGGCGCCGCACCGGCC
CAAGGAGCCCGCGTGGTTCCTGGCCACCGTCGGCGTTTCGCCCGACCACCAGGGCAAGGGTCTGGGCAGC
GCCGTCGTGCTCCCCGGAGTGGAGGCGGCCGAGCGCGCCGGGGTGCCCGCCTTCCTGGAGACCTCCGCGC
CCCGCAACCTCCCCTTCTACGAGCGGCTCGGCTTCACCGTCACCGCCGACGTCGAGGTGCCCGAAGGACC
GCGCACCTGGTGCATGACCCGCAAGCCCGGTGCCGCTAGCTGAACGCGTTAAGTCGACTTTAAGACCAAT
GACTTACAAGGCAGCTGTAGATCTTAGCCACTTTTTAAAAGAAAAGGGGGGACTGGAAGGGCTAATTCAC
TCCCAACGAAGACAAGATCTGCTTTTTGCTTGTACTGGGTCTCTCTGGTTAGACCAGATCTGAGCCTGGG
AGCTCTCTGGCTAACTAGGGAACCCACTGCTTAAGCCTCAATAAAGCTTGCCTTGAGTGCTTCAAGTAGT
GTGTGCCCGTCTGTTGTGTGACTCTGGTAACTAGAGATCCCTCAGACCCTTTTAGTCAGTGTGGAAAATC
TCTAGCAGTACGTATAGTAGTTCATGTCATCTTATTATTCAGTATTTATAACTTGCAAAGAAATGAATAT
CAGAGAGTGAGAGGAACTTGTTTATTGCAGCTTATAATGGTTACAAATAAAGCAATAGCATCACAAATTT
CACAAATAAAGCATTTTTTTCACTGCATTCTAGTTGTGGTTTGTCCAAACTCATCAATGTATCTTATCAT
GTCTGGCTCTAGCTATCCCGCCCCTAACTCCGCCCATCCCGCCCCTAACTCCGCCCAGTTCCGCCCATTC
TCCGCCCCATGGCTGACTAATTTTTTTTATTTATGCAGAGGCCGAGGCCGCCTCGGCCTCTGAGCTATTC
CAGAAGTAGTGAGGAGGCTTTTTTGGAGGCCTAGGGACGTACCCAATTCGCCCTATAGTGAGTCGTATTA
CGCGCGCTCACTGGCCGTCGTTTTACAACGTCGTGACTGGGAAAACCCTGGCGTTACCCAACTTAATCGC
CTTGCAGCACATCCCCCTTTCGCCAGCTGGCGTAATAGCGAAGAGGCCCGCACCGATCGCCCTTCCCAAC
AGTTGCGCAGCCTGAATGGCGAATGGG
[124 nt withheld, positions 5978-6101]
C
[91 nt withheld, positions 6103-6193]
A
[49 nt withheld, positions 6195-6243]
CCTTTGACGTTGGAGTCCACGTTCTTT
[37 nt withheld, positions 6271-6307]
ACCCTATCTCGGTCTATTCTTTTGATTTATAAGGGATTTTGCCGATTTCGGCCTATTGGTTAAAAAATGA
GCTGATTTAACAAAAATTTAACGCGAATTTTAACAAAATATTAACGCTTACAATTTAGGTGGCACTTTTC
GGGGAAATGTGCGCGGAACCCCTATTTGTTTATTTTTCTAAATACATTCAAATATGTATCCGCTCATGAG
ACAATAACCCTGATAAATGCTTCAATAATATTGAAAAAGGAAGAGTATGAGTATTCAACATTTCCGTGTC
GCCCTTATTCCCTTTTTTGCGGCATTTTGCCTTCCTGTTTTTGCTCACCCAGAAACGCTGGTGAAAGTAA
AAGATGCTGAAGATCAGTTGGGTGCACGAGTGGGTTACATCGAACTGGATCTCAACAGCGGTAAGATCCT
TGAGAGTTTTCGCCCCGAAGAACGTTTTCCAATGATGAGCACTTTTAAAGTTCTGCTATGTGGCGCGGTA
TTATCCCGTATTGACGCCGGGCAAGAGCAACTCGGTCGCCGCATACACTATTCTCAGAATGACTTGGTTG
AGTACTCACCAGTCACAGAAAAGCATCTTACGGATGGCATGACAGTAAGAGAATTATGCAGTGCTGCCAT
AACCATGAGTGATAACACTGCGGCCAACTTACTTCTGACAACGATCGGAGGACCGAAGGAGCTAACCGCT
TTTTTGCACAACATGGGGGATCATGTAACTCGCCTTGATCGTTGGGAACCGGAGCTGAATGAAGCCATAC
CAAACGACGAGCGTGACACCACGATGCCTGTAGCAATGGCAACAACGTTGCGCAAACTATTAACTGGCGA
ACTACTTACTCTAGCTTCCCGGCAACAATTAATAGACTGGATGGAGGCGGATAAAGTTGCAGGACCACTT
CTGCGCTCGGCCCTTCCGGCTGGCTGGTTTATTGCTGATAAATCTGGAGCCGGTGAGCGTGGGTCTCGCG
GTATCATTGCAGCACTGGGGCCAGATGGTAAGCCCTCCCGTATCGTAGTTATCTACACGACGGGGAGTCA
GGCAACTATGGATGAACGAAATAGACAGATCGCTGAGATAGGTGCCTCACTGATTAAGCATTGGTAACTG
TCAGACCAAGTTTACTCATATATACTTTAGATTGATTTAAAACTTCATTTTTAATTTAAAAGGATCTAGG
TGAAGATCCTTTTTGATAATCTCATGACCAAAATCCCTTAACGTGAGTTTTCGTTCCACTGAGCGTCAGA
CCCCGTAGAAAAGATCAAAGGATCTTCTTGAGATCCTTTTTTTCTGCGCGTAATCTGCTGCTTGCAAACA
AAAAAACCACCGCTACCAGCGGTGGTTTGTTTGCCGGATCAAGAGCTACCAACTCTTTTTCCGAAGGTAA
CTGGCTTCAGCAGAGCGCAGATACCAAATACTGTTCTTCTAGTGTAGCCGTAGTTAGGCCACCACTTCAA
GAACTCTGTAGCACCGCCTACATACCTCGCTCTGCTAATCCTGTTACCAGTGGCTGCTGCCAGTGGCGAT
AAGTCGTGTCTTACCGGGTTGGACTCAAGACGATAGTTACCGGATAAGGCGCAGCGGTCGGGCTGAACGG
GGGGTTCGTGCACACAGCCCAGCTTGGAGCGAACGACCTACACCGAACTGAGATACCTACAGCGTGAGCT
ATGAGAAAGCGCCACGCTTCCCGAAGGGAGAAAGGCGGACAGGTATCCGGTAAGCGGCAGGGTCGGAACA
GGAGAGCGCACGAGGGAGCTTCCAGGGGGAAACGCCTGGTATCTTTATAGTCCTGTCGGGTTTCGCCACC
TCTGACTTGAGCGTCGATTTTTGTGATGCTCGTCAGGGGGGCGGAGCCTATGGAAAAACGCCAGCAACGC
GGCCTTTTTACGGTTCCTGGCCTTTTGCTGGCCTTTTGCTCACATGTTCTTTCCTGCGTTATCCCCTGAT
TCTGTGGATAACCGTATTACCGCCTTTGAGTGAGCTGATACCGCTCGCCGCAGCCGAACGACCGAGCGCA
GCGAGTCAGTGAGCGAGGAAGCGGAAGAGCGCCCAATACGCAAACCGCCTCTCCCCGCGCGTTGGCCGAT
TCATTAATGCAGCTGGCACGACAGGTTTCCCGACTGGAAAGCGGGCAGTGAGCGCAACGCAATTAATGTG
AGTTAGCTCACTCATTAGGCACCCCAGGCTTTACACTTTATGCTTCCGGCTCGTATGTTGTGTGGAATTG
TGAGCGGATAACAATTTCACACAGGAAACAGCTATGACCATGATTACGCCAAGCGCGCAATTAACCCTCA
CTAAAGGGAACAAAAGCTGGAGCTGCAAGC
Features (pLannotate 1.2.2; 30 found; start..end, strand, type, name):
      5..231     +  promoter       RSV promoter: Rous sarcoma virus enhancer/promoter
    232..412     +  LTR            5' LTR (truncated): truncated 5' long terminal repeat (LTR) from HIV-1
    459..584     +  misc_feature   HIV-1 Ψ: packaging signal of human immunodeficiency virus type 1
    568..931     +  CDS            HIV-1 gag (fragment): gag protein from human immunodeficiency virus 1; gag
   1077..1310    +  misc_feature   RRE: The Rev response element (RRE) of HIV-1 allows for Rev-dependent mRNA export from the nucleus to the cytoplasm.
   1687..1713    +  CDS            Rev (fragment): human immunodeficiency virus 1 (HIV-1) Rev protein; rev; enhances nuclear export of unspliced and incompletely spliced viral mRNAs
   1717..1957    +  promoter       U6 promoter: RNA polymerase III promoter for human U6 snRNA
   1967..1986    +  CDS            VC155 (fragment): C-terminal fragment of mVenus for use in bimolecular fluorescence complementation (BiFC) (Kodama and Hu, 2010)
   2121..2185    +  misc_RNA       tracrRNA (fragment): trans-activating CRISPR RNA for the Streptococcus pyogenes CRISPR/Cas9 system
   2234..2351    +  misc_feature   cPPT/CTS: central polypurine tract and central termination sequence of HIV-1
   2410..2910    +  promoter       hPGK promoter: human phosphoglycerate kinase 1 promoter
   3011..3373    +  CDS            COAT_BPPP7: Experimental evidence at protein level: Swiss-Prot protein existence level 1. Forms the phage shell; binds to the phage RNA. From Pseudomonas phage PP7 (Bacteriophage PP7).
   3381..3398    -  protein_bind   attB2 (fragment): mutant version of attB; core recombination site for the Gateway® BP reaction BP Clonase™
   3478..4381    +  CDS            DNMT3A catalytic domain (fragment): catalytic domain of DNA methyltransferase 3A
   4478..5074    +  CDS            PuroR (fragment): puromycin N-acetyltransferase; pac from Streptomyces; confers resistance to puromycin
   5100..5162    +  CDS            nef (fragment): NEF_HV1Z2 - Experimental evidence at protein level: Swiss-Prot protein existence level 1. Extracellular Nef protein targets CD4(+) T-lymphocytes for apoptosis by interacting with CXCR4 surface receptors. From Human immunodeficiency virus type 1 group M subtype D (isolate Z2/CDC-Z34) (HIV-1).
   5164..5397    +  LTR            3' LTR (ΔU3): self-inactivating 3' long terminal repeat (LTR) from HIV-1
   5475..5596    +  polyA_signal   SV40 poly(A) signal: SV40 polyadenylation signal
   5636..5771    +  rep_origin     SV40 ori: SV40 origin of replication
   5792..5810    -  promoter       T7 promoter: promoter for bacteriophage T7 RNA polymerase
   5818..5973    +  CDS            lacZα (fragment): LacZα fragment of β-galactosidase; lacZ fragment
   5978..6406    +  rep_origin     f1 ori (sequence partly withheld): f1 bacteriophage origin of replication; arrow indicates direction of (+) strand synthesis
   6459..6563    +  promoter       AmpR promoter: bla
   6564..7424    +  CDS            AmpR: β-lactamase; bla; confers resistance to ampicillin, carbenicillin, and related antibiotics
   7595..8183    +  rep_origin     ori: high-copy-number ColE1/pMB1/pBR322/pUC origin of replication
   8366..8458    +  CDS            lacI (fragment): lac repressor; lacI; The lac repressor binds to the lac operator to inhibit transcription in E. coli. This inhibition can be relieved by adding lactose or isopropyl-β-D-thiogalactopyranoside (IPTG).
   8471..8492    +  protein_bind   CAP binding site: CAP binding activates transcription in the presence of cAMP. E. coli catabolite activator protein
   8507..8537    +  promoter       lac promoter: promoter for the E. coli lac operon
   8545..8561    +  protein_bind   lac operator: The lac repressor binds to the lac operator to inhibit transcription in E. coli. This inhibition can be relieved by adding lactose or isopropyl-β-D-thiogalactopyranoside (IPTG). lac repressor encoded by lacI
   8606..8624    +  promoter       T3 promoter: promoter for bacteriophage T3 RNA polymerase
