[The description below was written by a language model from this plasmid's Addgene catalogue record and pLannotate feature annotations shown in this document.]
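Description:
SAM-DNMT3A-inactive+sgGFP is a third-generation-style, self-inactivating HIV-1 lentiviral CRISPR vector built on the pXRP_502 backbone, modified by removal of a BsmBI site and insertion of a DNMT3A E756A mutant. The viral portion carries an RSV promoter driving a truncated 5' LTR, the Ψ packaging signal with a gag fragment, the RRE for Rev-dependent export of the genomic RNA, a cPPT/CTS, and a ΔU3 3' LTR followed by an SV40 poly(A) signal and SV40 ori. In bacteria it is maintained through a high-copy ColE1/pUC origin with ampicillin resistance. An f1 ori and residual lac/T7/T3 cloning-vector elements are also present.

Two expression units sit between the LTRs. A human U6 promoter drives a guide RNA targeting GFP. The 20-nt spacer is picked up by the annotation software as an mVenus fragment, which fits its GFP-family target. It is followed by an S. pyogenes tracrRNA-derived scaffold that is only partly matched, as would be expected for a scaffold modified with inserted aptamers, although the record does not state this. Downstream, the hPGK promoter drives a bacteriophage PP7 coat protein coding sequence followed by the DNMT3A catalytic domain and then puromycin N-acetyltransferase for selecting transduced mammalian cells. The linker between DNMT3A and PuroR is not annotated. The arrangement suggests that the RNA-binding coat protein tethers the methyltransferase domain to the guide RNA complex. No Cas9 or dCas9 is annotated, so it presumably has to be supplied separately.

The record describes the E756A version as inactive DNMT3A. Combined with the GFP guide, the plasmid serves as a negative control in experiments using the SAM-DNMT3A system to induce global DNA methylation.
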