Addgene plasmid #213169: SAM-DNMT3A-inactive+sgGFP
Purpose: Vector with sgGFP used as a negative control (inactive DNMT3A) for induction of global DNA methylation.
Depositing lab: Sefi Rosenbluh. Depositing organization: Monash University. Publication: SAM-DNMT3A, a strategy for induction of genome-wide DNA methylation, identifies DNA methylation as a vulnerability in ER-positive breast cancers. Hosseinpour M, Xi X, Liu L, Malaver-Ortega L, Perlaza-Jimenez L, Joo JE, York HM, Beesley J, Caldon CE, Dugue PA, Dowty JG, Arumugam S, Southey MC, Rosenbluh J. Nat Commun. 2024 Dec 1;15(1):10449. doi: 10.1038/s41467-024-54824-8. PubMed 39617792.
Backbone
  Vector backbone: pXRP_502
  Modifications to backbone: Removal of BsmBI site and insertion of DNMT3A Mutant E756A
  Vector type: Mammalian Expression, Lentiviral, CRISPR, Synthetic Biology
  Selectable markers: Puromycin
Growth in bacteria
  Bacterial resistance: Ampicillin, 100 μg/mL
  Growth temperature: 37°C
  Growth strain: NEB Stable
  Copy number: High Copy
Gene/Insert
  Gene/Insert name: sgGFP
  gRNA/shRNA sequence: CAACGAGAAGCGCGATCACA
Terms and licenses: Academic/Nonprofit Terms; Industry Terms: Not Available to Industry
How to cite: SAM-DNMT3A-inactive+sgGFP was a gift from Sefi Rosenbluh (Addgene plasmid # 213169 ; http://n2t.net/addgene:213169 ; RRID:Addgene_213169)
